>Addgene plasmid #59120 | pCDNA-FRT-FAK20 | depositor full sequence | sequence record 91607 | pCDNA-FRT-FAK20 sequence 10229 bps
GACGGATCGGGAGATCTCCCGATCCCCTATGGTGCACTCTCAGTACAATCTGCTCTGATGCCGCATAGTT
AAGCCAGTATCTGCTCCCTGCTTGTGTGTTGGAGGTCGCTGAGTAGTGCGCGAGCAAAATTTAAGCTACA
ACAAGGCAAGGCTTGACCGACAATTGCATGAAGAATCTGCTTAGGGTTAGGCGTTTTGCGCTGCTTCGCG
ATGTACGGGCCAGATATACGCGTTGACATTGATTATTGACTAGTTATTAATAGTAATCAATTACGGGGTC
ATTAGTTCATAGCCCATATATGGAGTTCCGCGTTACATAACTTACGGTAAATGGCCCGCCTGGCTGACCG
CCCAACGACCCCCGCCCATTGACGTCAATAATGACGTATGTTCCCATAGTAACGCCAATAGGGACTTTCC
ATTGACGTCAATGGGTGGAGTATTTACGGTAAACTGCCCACTTGGCAGTACATCAAGTGTATCATATGCC
AAGTACGCCCCCTATTGACGTCAATGACGGTAAATGGCCCGCCTGGCATTATGCCCAGTACATGACCTTA
TGGGACTTTCCTACTTGGCAGTACATCTACGTATTAGTCATCGCTATTACCATGGTGATGCGGTTTTGGC
AGTACATCAATGGGCGTGGATAGCGGTTTGACTCACGGGGATTTCCAAGTCTCCACCCCATTGACGTCAA
TGGGAGTTTGTTTTGGCACCAAAATCAACGGGACTTTCCAAAATGTCGTAACAACTCCGCCCCATTGACG
CAAATGGGCGGTAGGCGTGTACGGTGGGAGGTCTATATAAGCAGAGCTCTCTGGCTAACTAGAGAACCCA
CTGCTTACTGGCTTATCGAAATTAATACGACTCACTATAGGGAGACCCAAGCTGGCTAGCGTTTAAACTT
AAGCTTATGGACTACAAGGACGATGACGACAAGGGAAGCGGAGGAAGCGGAGTGAGCAAGGGCGAGGAGC
TGTTCACCGGGGTGGTGCCCATCCTGGTCGAGCTGGACGGCGACGTAAACGGCCACAAGTTCAGCGTGTC
CGGCGAGGGCGAGGGCGATGCCACCTACGGCAAGCTGACCCTGAAGTTCATCTGCACCACCGGCAAGCTG
CCCGTGCCCTGGCCCACCCTCGTGACCACCTTCGGCTACGGCCTGATGTGCTTCGCCCGCTACCCCGACC
ACATGAAGCAGCACGACTTCTTCAAGTCCGCCATGCCCGAAGGCTACGTCCAGGAGCGCACCATCTTCTT
CAAGGACGACGGCAACTACAAGACCCGCGCCGAGGTGAAGTTCGAGGGCGACACCCTGGTGAACCGCATC
GAGCTGAAGGGCATCGACTTCAAGGAGGACGGCAACATCCTGGGGCACAAGCTGGAGTACAACTACAACA
GCCACAACGTCTATATCATGGCCGACAAGCAGAAGAACGGCATCAAGGTGAACTTCAAGATCCGCCACAA
CATCGAGGACGGCAGCGTGCAGCTCGCCGACCACTACCAGCAGAACACCCCCATCGGCGACGGCCCCGTG
CTGCTGCCCGACAACCACTACCTGAGCTACCAGTCCAAACTGAGCAAAGACCCCAACGAGAAGCGCGATC
ACATGGTCCTGCTGGAGTTCGTGACCGCCGCCGGGATCACTCTCGGCATGGACGAGCTGTACAAGTCTAG
AGGAAGCGGAGGAAGCGGAGGAAGCGGAGGAAGCGGAGGAAGCGGAATGGCAGCAGCTTACCTTGATCCA
AACTTGAATCATACACCAAGTTCAAGTGCAAAGACGCACCTCGGTACTGGGATGGAGCGTTCCCCGGGGG
CCATGGAGCGAGTCCTAAAGGTTTTTCACTACTTTGAAAACAGCAGCGAGCCAACGACGTGGGCCAGCAT
TATCCGGCATGGAGATGCTACTGATGTTCGAGGCATAATACAGAAGATTGTGGACTGTCACAAAGTGAAA
AATGTGGCCTGCTATGGGTTGCGACTCAGTCATCTGCAGTCTGAGGAGGTTCACTGGCTGCACCTGGACA
TGGGGGTATCCAATGTGAGAGAGAAATTTGAACTAGCACATCCTCCAGAAGAATGGAAATATGAACTGAG
AATTCGGTACCTGCCC
[369 nt withheld, positions 2117-2485]
GACAAGGAATGCTTCAAGTGTGCCCTTGGTTCAAGCTGGATTATTTCAGTGGAGCTGGCAATTGGCCCAG
AGGAAGGAATCAGCTACCTTACAGACAAGGGTGCAAATCCAACTCACCTGGCAGATTTTAATCAAGTACA
AACTATTCAGTATTCAAACAGTGAAGACAAGGACAGAAAAGGGATGTTGCAACTGAAGATAGCTGGTGCA
CCTGAGCCTCTGACAGTGACAGCACCATCCTTAACCATTGCAGAGAATATGGCTGACTTGATAGACGGAT
ACTGCCGACTGGTGAATGGAGCCACGCAATCTTTTATTATCAGGCCACAGAAAGAAGGTGAAAGAGCTTT
ACCATCAATACCAAAGCTGGCCAACAATGAGAAGCAAGGAGTAAGGTCGCACACAGTCTCTGTATCAGAA
ACAGATGACTATGCAGAGATAATAGATGAAGAAGATACTTATACAATGGGAAGCGGAGGAAGCGGAGAAT
TCGGAAGCGGAGGAAGCGGAGAAAACCTGTATTTTCAGGGCGGAAGCGGAGAAGAGGAAGAGAAGAAGAA
AGAAGAGGAAGAAAAGAAACAAAAAGAAGAACAAGAAAGACTTGCAAAAGAAGAGGCAGAGAGAAAACAA
AAAGAAGAACAAGAAAGACTTGAAAGAGAAAGAAAAGAGAGAGAAGAACAAGAAAAGAAAGCCAAAGAAG
AGGCAGAGAGAATTGCAAAGTTAGAGGCTGAAAAGAAGGCAGAAGAAGAAAGAAAAGCCAAAGAAGAAGA
AGAGAGAAAAGCCAAAGAAGAAGAGGAAAGAAAGAAGAAAGAGGAGCAAGAAAGACTTGCAAAAGAAAAG
GAAGAAGCAGAAAGAAAAGCTGCAGAGGAAAAGAAAGCTAAAGAAGAACAAGAAAGAAAAGAAAAGGAAG
AAGCAGAAAGAAAACAAAGAGGCTCTGGCGGCTCTGGCGGCGCGCCCGTGAGCAAGGGCGAGGAGCTGTT
CACCGGGGTGGTGCCCATCCTGGTCGAGCTGGACGGCGACGTAAACGGCCACAAGTTCAGCGTGTCCGGC
GAGGGCGAGGGCGATGCCACCTACGGCAAGCTGACCCTGAAGTTCATCTGCACCACCGGCAAGCTGCCCG
TGCCCTGGCCCACCCTCGTGACCACCCTGACCTGGGGCGTGCAGTGCTTCGCCCGCTACCCCGACCACAT
GAAGCAGCACGACTTCTTCAAGTCCGCCATGCCCGAAGGCTACGTCCAGGAGCGCACCATCTTCTTCAAG
GACGACGGCAACTACAAGACCCGCGCCGAGGTGAAGTTCGAGGGCGACACCCTGGTGAACCGCATCGAGC
TGAAGGGCATCGACTTCAAGGAGGACGGCAACATCCTGGGGCACAAGCTGGAGTACAACGCCATCAGCGA
CAACGTCTATATCACCGCCGACAAGCAGAAGAACGGCATCAAGGCCAACTTCAAGATCCGCCACAACATC
GAGGACGGCAGCGTGCAGCTCGCCGACCACTACCAGCAGAACACCCCCATCGGCGACGGCCCCGTGCTGC
TGCCCGACAACCACTACCTGAGCACCCAGTCCAAGCTGAGCAAAGACCCCAACGAGAAGCGCGATCACAT
GGTCCTGCTGGAGTTCGTGACCGCCGCCGGGATCACTCTCGGCATGGACGAGCTGTACAAGTTAATTAAG
GGAAGCGGAGGAAGCGGAGGAAGCGGAGGAAGCGGACCATCAACCAGAGATTATGAAATTCAAAGGGAGA
GAATTGAACTGGGGCGCTGCATTGGTGAAGGACAGTTTGGAGATGTGCACCAAGGAATTTACATGAGTCC
GGAAAATCCAGCTATGGCTGTAGCAATCAAAACATGTAAAAACTGCACCTCAGACAGCGTTAGAGAAAAG
TTCCTACAAGAAGCCTTAACAATGCGTCAGTTTGATCATCCTCACATTGTGAAGCTCATTGGAGTTATTA
CAGAAAACCCAGTGTGGATAATCATGGAGCTCTGTACACTTGGAGAGTTGAGATCGTTTCTGCAAGTAAG
AAAATTCAGCTTGGACCTGGCCTCCCTCATCCTCTACGCTTACCAGCTTAGCACAGCACTTGCTTACCTA
GAGAGCAAAAGATTTGTACATAGAGATATTGCTGCTAGGAACGTGCTGGTATCTGCCACTGACTGTGTGA
AATTGGGTGACTTTGGCTTATCCCGATACATGGAAGACAGTACTTACTATAAGGCGTCCAAAGGAAAGTT
ACCTATCAAATGGATGGCTCCAGAGTCAATCAACTTCCGACGGTTTACCTCAGCAAGCGATGTGTGGATG
TTTGGTGTGTGTATGTGGGAGATCCTGATGCATGGGGTAAAGCCCTTCCAGGGAGTGAAAAATAATGATG
TTATTGGTCGGATTGAGAACGGTGAGCGGCTCCCCATGCCTCCGAACTGCCCTCCCACCCTCTACAGCCT
TATGACCAAGTGCTGGGCATACGACCCTAGTAGACGACCCAGGTTTACTGAACTTAAAGCACAACTCAGT
ACAATACTGGAGGAGGAGAAGCTGCAGCAAGAGGAACGAATGAGAATGGAATCCAGGCGACAAGTCACAG
TATCCTGGGACTCAGGAGGATCAGATGAAGCTCCTCCCAAGCCCAGCAGGCCTGGTTACCCCAGCCCAAG
GTCCAGTGAAGGGTTTTATCCGAGTCCTCAGCATATGGTACAGCCAAATCACTACCAGGTATCTGGCTAC
TCTGGTTCTCATGGGATACCAGCCATGGCAGGCAGCATTTATCCTGGGCAGGCGTCTCTCTTGGATCAAA
CAGATTCCTGGAACCATCGACCTCAGGAAGTATCAGCATGGCAGCCAAACATGGAGGATTCGGGCACTTT
GGATGTACGAGGAATGGGGCAGGTTCTGCCCACACATCTCATGGAGGAGAGGTTAATAAGACAACAGCAA
GAGATGGAAGAAGATCAACGCTGGCTTGAGAAAGAGGAACGATTCCTGGTAATGAAACCTGATGTGCGGC
TCTCCAGAGGCAGCATTGAACGGGAGGACGGAGGTCTCCAGGGCCCAGCTGGTAACCAGCACATATATCA
GCCTGTGGGTAAACCAGATCATGCCGCTCCACCAAAGAAGCCCCCTCGCCCTGGAGCCCCCCACTTGGGC
AGCCTCGCGAGCCTGAACAGCCCCGTGGACAGCTACAACGAAGGCGTGAAGATCAAGCCACAGGAAATCA
GCCCTCCTCCTACGGCCAACCTGGACCGCTCCAATGACAAAGTCTATGAGAATGTAACCGGGCTGGTGAA
AGCTGTCATAGAGATGTCCAGTAAAATACAGCCAGCTCCGCCAGAGGAGTACGTGCCCATGGTAAAGGAG
GTTGGCTTGGCGCTGAGAACCTTGCTAGCAACAGTGGATGAGTCGCTGCCAGTGCTTCCTGCAAGCACCC
ACAGAGAGATTGAGATGGCCCAGAAACTGCTGAACTCTGACCTGGCTGAGCTCATTAACAAGATGAAGCT
GGCCCAGCAGTACGTCATGACCAGCCTGCAGCAGGAGTACAAGAAGCAAATGCTGACGGCTGCTCACGCT
CTGGCTGTGGATGCCAAGAACTTGCTGGATGTCATCGATCAAGCCAGACTGAAAATGATCAGCCAGTCCA
GGCCCCACTGAGCGGCCGCTCGAGTCTAGAGGGCCCGTTTAAACCCGCTGATCAGCCTCGACTGTGCCTT
CTAGTTGCCAGCCATCTGTTGTTTGCCCCTCCCCCGTGCCTTCCTTGACCCTGGAAGGTGCCACTCCCAC
TGTCCTTTCCTAATAAAATGAGGAAATTGCATCGCATTGTCTGAGTAGGTGTCATTCTATTCTGGGGGGT
GGGGTGGGGCAGGACAGCAAGGGGGAGGATTGGGAAGACAATAGCAGGCATGCTGGGGATGCGGTGGGCT
CTATGGCTTCTGAGGCGGAAAGAACCAGCTGGGGCTCTAGGGGGTATCCCC
[124 nt withheld, positions 6457-6580]
C
[91 nt withheld, positions 6582-6672]
AGGGTGATGGTTCACGTACCTAGAAGTTCCTATTCCGAAGTTCCTATTCTCTAGAAAGTATAGGAACTTC
CTTGGCCAAAAAGCCTGAACTCACCGCGACGTCTGTCGAGAAGTTTCTGATCGAAAAGTTCGACAGCGTC
TCCGACCTGATGCAGCTCTCGGAGGGCGAAGAATCTCGTGCTTTCAGCTTCGATGTAGGAGGGCGTGGAT
ATGTCCTGCGGGTAAATAGCTGCGCCGATGGTTTCTACAAAGATCGTTATGTTTATCGGCACTTTGCATC
GGCCGCGCTCCCGATTCCGGAAGTGCTTGACATTGGGGAATTCAGCGAGAGCCTGACCTATTGCATCTCC
CGCCGTGCACAGGGTGTCACGTTGCAAGACCTGCCTGAAACCGAACTGCCCGCTGTTCTGCAGCCGGTCG
CGGAGGCCATGGATGCGATCGCTGCGGCCGATCTTAGCCAGACGAGCGGGTTCGGCCCATTCGGACCGCA
AGGAATCGGTCAATACACTACATGGCGTGATTTCATATGCGCGATTGCTGATCCCCATGTGTATCACTGG
CAAACTGTGATGGACGACACCGTCAGTGCGTCCGTCGCGCAGGCTCTCGATGAGCTGATGCTTTGGGCCG
AGGACTGCCCCGAAGTCCGGCACCTCGTGCACGCGGATTTCGGCTCCAACAATGTCCTGACGGACAATGG
CCGCATAACAGCGGTCATTGACTGGAGCGAGGCGATGTTCGGGGATTCCCAATACGAGGTCGCCAACATC
TTCTTCTGGAGGCCGTGGTTGGCTTGTATGGAGCAGCAGACGCGCTACTTCGAGCGGAGGCATCCGGAGC
TTGCAGGATCGCCGCGGCTCCGGGCGTATATGCTCCGCATTGGTCTTGACCAACTCTATCAGAGCTTGGT
TGACGGCAATTTCGATGATGCAGCTTGGGCGCAGGGTCGATGCGACGCAATCGTCCGATCCGGAGCCGGG
ACTGTCGGGCGTACACAAATCGCCCGCAGAAGCGCGGCCGTCTGGACCGATGGCTGTGTAGAAGTACTCG
CCGATAGTGGAAACCGACGCCCCAGCACTCGTCCGAGGGCAAAGGAATAGCACGTACTACGAGATTTCGA
TTCCACCGCCGCCTTCTATGAAAGGTTGGGCTTCGGAATCGTTTTCCGGGACGCCGGCTGGATGATCCTC
CAGCGCGGGGATCTCATGCTGGAGTTCTTCGCCCACCCCAACTTGTTTATTGCAGCTTATAATGGTTACA
AATAAAGCAATAGCATCACAAATTTCACAAATAAAGCATTTTTTTCACTGCATTCTAGTTGTGGTTTGTC
CAAACTCATCAATGTATCTTATCATGTCTGTATACCGTCGACCTCTAGCTAGAGCTTGGCGTAATCATGG
TCATAGCTGTTTCCTGTGTGAAATTGTTATCCGCTCACAATTCCACACAACATACGAGCCGGAAGCATAA
AGTGTAAAGCCTGGGGTGCCTAATGAGTGAGCTAACTCACATTAATTGCGTTGCGCTCACTGCCCGCTTT
CCAGTCGGGAAACCTGTCGTGCCAGCTGCATTAATGAATCGGCCAACGCGCGGGGAGAGGCGGTTTGCGT
ATTGGGCGCTCTTCCGCTTCCTCGCTCACTGACTCGCTGCGCTCGGTCGTTCGGCTGCGGCGAGCGGTAT
CAGCTCACTCAAAGGCGGTAATACGGTTATCCACAGAATCAGGGGATAACGCAGGAAAGAACATGTGAGC
AAAAGGCCAGCAAAAGGCCAGGAACCGTAAAAAGGCCGCGTTGCTGGCGTTTTTCCATAGGCTCCGCCCC
CCTGACGAGCATCACAAAAATCGACGCTCAAGTCAGAGGTGGCGAAACCCGACAGGACTATAAAGATACC
AGGCGTTTCCCCCTGGAAGCTCCCTCGTGCGCTCTCCTGTTCCGACCCTGCCGCTTACCGGATACCTGTC
CGCCTTTCTCCCTTCGGGAAGCGTGGCGCTTTCTCATAGCTCACGCTGTAGGTATCTCAGTTCGGTGTAG
GTCGTTCGCTCCAAGCTGGGCTGTGTGCACGAACCCCCCGTTCAGCCCGACCGCTGCGCCTTATCCGGTA
ACTATCGTCTTGAGTCCAACCCGGTAAGACACGACTTATCGCCACTGGCAGCAGCCACTGGTAACAGGAT
TAGCAGAGCGAGGTATGTAGGCGGTGCTACAGAGTTCTTGAAGTGGTGGCCTAACTACGGCTACACTAGA
AGGACAGTATTTGGTATCTGCGCTCTGCTGAAGCCAGTTACCTTCGGAAAAAGAGTTGGTAGCTCTTGAT
CCGGCAAACAAACCACCGCTGGTAGCGGTGGTTTTTTTGTTTGCAAGCAGCAGATTACGCGCAGAAAAAA
AGGATCTCAAGAAGATCCTTTGATCTTTTCTACGGGGTCTGACGCTCAGTGGAACGAAAACTCACGTTAA
GGGATTTTGGTCATGAGATTATCAAAAAGGATCTTCACCTAGATCCTTTTAAATTAAAAATGAAGTTTTA
AATCAATCTAAAGTATATATGAGTAAACTTGGTCTGACAGTTACCAATGCTTAATCAGTGAGGCACCTAT
CTCAGCGATCTGTCTATTTCGTTCATCCATAGTTGCCTGACTCCCCGTCGTGTAGATAACTACGATACGG
GAGGGCTTACCATCTGGCCCCAGTGCTGCAATGATACCGCGAGACCCACGCTCACCGGCTCCAGATTTAT
CAGCAATAAACCAGCCAGCCGGAAGGGCCGAGCGCAGAAGTGGTCCTGCAACTTTATCCGCCTCCATCCA
GTCTATTAATTGTTGCCGGGAAGCTAGAGTAAGTAGTTCGCCAGTTAATAGTTTGCGCAACGTTGTTGCC
ATTGCTACAGGCATCGTGGTGTCACGCTCGTCGTTTGGTATGGCTTCATTCAGCTCCGGTTCCCAACGAT
CAAGGCGAGTTACATGATCCCCCATGTTGTGCAAAAAAGCGGTTAGCTCCTTCGGTCCTCCGATCGTTGT
CAGAAGTAAGTTGGCCGCAGTGTTATCACTCATGGTTATGGCAGCACTGCATAATTCTCTTACTGTCATG
CCATCCGTAAGATGCTTTTCTGTGACTGGTGAGTACTCAACCAAGTCATTCTGAGAATAGTGTATGCGGC
GACCGAGTTGCTCTTGCCCGGCGTCAATACGGGATAATACCGCGCCACATAGCAGAACTTTAAAAGTGCT
CATCATTGGAAAACGTTCTTCGGGGCGAAAACTCTCAAGGATCTTACCGCTGTTGAGATCCAGTTCGATG
TAACCCACTCGTGCACCCAACTGATCTTCAGCATCTTTTACTTTCACCAGCGTTTCTGGGTGAGCAAAAA
CAGGAAGGCAAAATGCCGCAAAAAAGGGAATAAGGGCGACACGGAAATGTTGAATACTCATACTCTTCCT
TTTTCAATATTATTGAAGCATTTATCAGGGTTATTGTCTCATGAGCGGATACATATTTGAATGTATTTAG
AAAAATAAACAAATAGGGGTTCCGCGCACATTTCCCCGAAAAGTGCCACCTGACGTC
Features (pLannotate 1.2.2; 21 found; start..end, strand, type, name):
     28..80      -  misc_feature   bom (fragment): basis of mobility region from pBR322
    235..614     +  enhancer       CMV enhancer: human cytomegalovirus immediate early enhancer
    615..818     +  promoter       CMV promoter: human cytomegalovirus (CMV) immediate early promoter
    814..847     +  LTR            5' LTR (truncated) (fragment): truncated 5' long terminal repeat (LTR) from HIV-1
    863..881     +  promoter       T7 promoter: promoter for bacteriophage T7 RNA polymerase
    962..1675    +  CDS            mCitrine: mCitrine is a basic (constitutively fluorescent) yellow fluorescent protein published in 2001, derived from Aequorea victoria.
   1727..6133    +  CDS            PTK2 (sequence partly withheld): FAK1_CHICK - Also known as FAK, FAK1. Experimental evidence at protein level: Swiss-Prot protein existence level 1. Non-receptor protein-tyrosine kinase that plays an essential role in regulating cell migration, adhesion, spreading, reorganization of the actin cytoskeleton, formation and disassembly of focal adhesions and cell protrusions, cell cycle progression, cell proliferation and apoptosis. Required for early embryonic development, embryonic angiogenesis, normal cardiomyocyte migration and proliferation, and normal heart development. Regulates axon growth and neuronal cell migration, axo
   6187..6411    +  polyA_signal   bGH poly(A) signal: bovine growth hormone polyadenylation signal
   6415..6436    +  promoter       SV40 promoter (fragment): SV40 enhancer and early promoter
   6457..6690    +  rep_origin     f1 ori (fragment) (sequence partly withheld): f1 bacteriophage origin of replication; arrow indicates direction of (+) strand synthesis
   6695..6742    +  protein_bind   FRT: FLP-mediated recombination occurs in the 8-bp core sequence TCTAGAAA (Turan and Bode, 2011). FLP recombinase from the Saccharomyces cerevisiae 2μ plasmid
   6750..7772    +  CDS            HygR: aminoglycoside phosphotransferase from E. coli; aph(4)-Ia; confers resistance to hygromycin
   7782..7907    +  CDS            ble (fragment): BLE_KLEPN - Experimental evidence at protein level: Swiss-Prot protein existence level 1. Binding protein with a strong affinity to the bleomycin family of antibiotics. Binds to CL990; an antimitotic-antibiotic compound. From Klebsiella pneumoniae.
   7902..8023    +  polyA_signal   SV40 poly(A) signal: SV40 polyadenylation signal
   8096..8112    -  protein_bind   lac operator: The lac repressor binds to the lac operator to inhibit transcription in E. coli. This inhibition can be relieved by adding lactose or isopropyl-β-D-thiogalactopyranoside (IPTG). lac repressor encoded by lacI
   8120..8150    -  promoter       lac promoter: promoter for the E. coli lac operon
   8165..8186    -  protein_bind   CAP binding site: CAP binding activates transcription in the presence of cAMP. E. coli catabolite activator protein
   8199..8291    -  CDS            lacI (fragment): lac repressor; lacI; The lac repressor binds to the lac operator to inhibit transcription in E. coli. This inhibition can be relieved by adding lactose or isopropyl-β-D-thiogalactopyranoside (IPTG).
   8474..9062    -  rep_origin     ori: high-copy-number ColE1/pMB1/pBR322/pUC origin of replication
   9233..10093   -  CDS            AmpR: β-lactamase; bla; confers resistance to ampicillin, carbenicillin, and related antibiotics
  10094..10198   -  promoter       AmpR promoter: bla
