[The description below was written by a language model from this plasmid's Addgene catalogue record and pLannotate feature annotations shown in this document.]
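Description:
pCDNA-FRT-FAK20 is a 10.2 kb mammalian expression plasmid built on the Invitrogen pcDNA5/FRT backbone. It encodes a FRET-based biosensor of focal adhesion kinase (FAK). It is maintained in E. coli through a high-copy ColE1/pUC origin and an ampicillin resistance gene (β-lactamase with its own promoter). Several short annotated fragments (bom, f1 ori, lac promoter/operator, lacI, ble, an HIV LTR-like match) appear to be backbone remnants or partial homology hits rather than functional parts.

The roughly 5.2 kb insert was cloned between HindIII and NotI. It is transcribed from the CMV immediate-early enhancer/promoter and terminated by the bovine growth hormone polyadenylation signal, and a T7 promoter lies just upstream of the coding region. According to the record, the fusion carries an N-terminal FLAG tag and mCitrine, chicken FAK (PTK2), and mCerulean at the C-terminal end, with a synthetic component described as a 20 nm helix. The feature table annotates mCitrine and a single long span called as PTK2. It does not separately resolve FLAG, the helix or mCerulean, so their exact placement within the fusion cannot be read from the annotation. mCerulean and mCitrine form a cyan/yellow donor–acceptor pair, so changes in energy transfer would report on the sensor's conformation or intramolecular interactions. This fits the stated aim of visualizing FAK regulation in live cells.

Downstream of the expression cassette sits an FRT site directly followed by a hygromycin resistance coding sequence and an SV40 polyadenylation signal. In the pcDNA5/FRT design this marker lacks its own promoter. It becomes expressed only after FLP-mediated integration into a matching genomic FRT site in a suitable host line, which allows hygromycin selection of isogenic stable lines. The plasmid can also be used for transient transfection.
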