Addgene plasmid #59120: pCDNA-FRT-FAK20
Purpose: FAK fret sensor with 20 nm helix
Depositing lab: Sivaraj Sivaramakrishnan. Depositing organization: University of Michigan. Publication: Visualizing and manipulating focal adhesion kinase regulation in live cells. Ritt M, Guan JL, Sivaramakrishnan S. J Biol Chem. 2013 Mar 29;288(13):8875-86. doi: 10.1074/jbc.M112.421164. Epub 2013 Feb 7. PubMed 23393139.
Backbone
  Vector backbone: pcDNA-5/FRT
  Backbone manufacturer: Invitrogen
  Backbone size w/o insert (bp): 5002
  Total vector size (bp): 10229
  Vector type: Mammalian Expression
  Selectable markers: Hygromycin
Growth in bacteria
  Bacterial resistance: Ampicillin, 100 μg/mL
  Growth temperature: 37°C
  Growth strain: DH5alpha
  Copy number: High Copy
Gene/Insert
  Gene/Insert name: Focal Adhesion Kinase (alt name: FAK)
  Species: G. gallus (chicken), Synthetic
  Insert size (bp): 5227
  Promoter: CMV
  Tag / fusion protein: FLAG (N terminal on insert); mCitrine (N terminal on insert); mCerulean (C terminal on insert)
  Cloning method: Restriction Enzyme; 5′ cloning site HindIII (not destroyed); 3′ cloning site NotI (not destroyed)
  Sequencing primers: 5′ T7; 3′ BGHR
Terms and licenses: Academic/Nonprofit Terms; Industry Terms: Not Available to Industry
How to cite: pCDNA-FRT-FAK20 was a gift from Sivaraj Sivaramakrishnan (Addgene plasmid # 59120 ; http://n2t.net/addgene:59120 ; RRID:Addgene_59120)
