>Addgene plasmid #59120 | pCDNA-FRT-FAK20 | addgene partial sequence | sequence record 94247 | T7 5'-TAATACGACTCACTATAGGG-3'
TGGACTACAAGGACGATGACGACAAGGGAAGCGGAGGAAGCGGAGTGAGCAAGGGCGAGGAGCTGTTCAC
CGGGGTGGTGCCCATCCTGGTCGAGCTGGACGGCGACGTAAACGGCCACAAGTTCAGCGTGTCCGGCGAG
GGCGAGGGCGATGCCACCTACGGCAAGCTGACCCTGAAGTTCATCTGCACCACCGGCAAGCTGCCCGTGC
CCTGGCCCACCCTCGTGACCACCTTCGGCTACGGCCTGATGTGCTTCGCCCGCTACCCCGACCACATGAA
GCAGCACGACTTCTTCAAGTCCGCCATGCCCGAAGGCTACGTCCAGGAGCGCACCATCTTCTTCAAGGAC
GACGGCAACTACAAGACCCGCGCCGAGGTGAAGTTCGAGGGCGACACCCTGGTGAACCGCATCGAGCTGA
AGGGCATCGACTTCAAGGAGGACGGCAACATCCTGGGGCACAAGCTGGAGTACAACTACAACAGCCACAA
CGTCTATATCATGGCCGACAAGCAGAAGAACGGCATCAAGGTGAACTTCAAGATCCGCCACAACATCGAG
GACGGCAGCGTGCAGCTCGCCGACCACTACCAGCAGAACACCCCCATCGGCGACGGCCCCGTGCTGCTGC
CCGACAACCACTACCTGAGCTACCAGTCCAAACTGAGCAAAGACCCCAACGAGAAGCGCGATCACATGGT
CCTGCTGGAGTTCGTGACCGCCGCCGGGATCACTCTCGGCATGGACGAGCTGTACAAGTCTAGAGGAAGC
G
