>Addgene plasmid #59120 | pCDNA-FRT-FAK20 | addgene partial sequence | sequence record 94256 | BGH-rev 5'-TAGAAGGCACAGTCGAGG-3'
AGCGGCCGCTCAGTGGGGCCTGGACTGGCTGATCATTTTCAGTCTGGCTTGATCGATGACATCCAGCAAG
TTCTTGGCATCCACAGCCAGAGCGTGAGCAGCCGTCAGCATTTGCTTCTTGTACTCCTGCTGCAGGCTGG
TCATGACGTACTGCTGGGCCAGCTTCATCTTGTTAATGAGCTCAGCCAGGTCAGAGTTCAGCAGTTTCTG
GGCCATCTCAATCTCTCTGTGGGTGCTTGCAGGAAGCACTGGCAGCGACTCATCCACTGTTGCTAGCAAG
GTTCTCAGCGCCAAGCCAACCTCCTTTACCATGGGCACGTACTCCTCTGGCGGAGCTGGCTGTATTTTAC
TGGACATCTCTATGACAGCTTTCACCAGCCCGGTTACATTCTCATAGACTTTGTCATTGGAGCGGTCCAG
GTTGGCCGTAGGAGGAGGGCTGATTTCCTGTGGCTTGATCTTCACGCCTTCGTTGTAGCTGTCCACGGGG
CTGTTCAGGCTCGCGAGGCTGCCCAAGTGGGGGGCTCCAGGGCGAGGGGGCTTCTTTGGTGGAGCGGCAT
GATCTGGTTTACCCACAGGCTGATATATGTGCTGGTTACCAGCTGGGCCCTGGAGACCTCCGTCCTCCCG
TTCAATGCTGCCTCTGGAGAGCCGCACATCAGGTTTCATTACCAGGAATCGTTCCTCTTTCTCAAGCCAG
CGTTGATCTTCTTCCATCTCTTGCTGTTGTCTTATTAACCTCTCCTCCATGAGATGTGTGGGCAGAACCT
GCCCCATTCCTCGTACATCCAAAGTGCCCGA
