>Addgene plasmid #59120 | pCDNA-FRT-FAK20 | addgene partial sequence | sequence record 94433 | FERM-F 5'-CCTACGGAGAGATGAGAGGC-3'
[162 nt withheld, positions 1-162]
GACAAGGAATGCTTCAAGTGTGCCCTTGGTTCAAGCTGGATTATTTCAGTGGAGCTGGCAATTGGCCCAG
AGGAAGGAATCAGCTACCTTACAGACAAGGGTGCAAATCCAACTCACCTGGCAGATTTTAATCAAGTACA
AACTATTCAGTATTCAAACAGTGAAGACAAGGACAGAAAAGGGATGTTGCAACTGAAGATAGCTGGTGCA
CCTGAGCCTCTGACAGTGACAGCACCATCCTTAACCATTGCAGAGAATATGGCTGACTTGATAGACGGAT
ACTGCCGACTGGTGAATGGAGCCACGCAATCTTTTATTATCAGGCCACAGAAAGAAGGTGAAAGAGCTTT
ACCATCAATACCAAAGCTGGCCAACAATGAGAAGCAAGGAGTAAGGTCGCACACAGTCTCTGTATCAGAA
ACAGATGACTATGCAGAGATAATAGATGAAGAAGATACTTATACAATGGGAAGCGGAGGAAGCGGAGAAT
TCGGAAGCGGAGGAAGCGGAGAAAACCTGTATTTTCAGGGCGGAAGCGGAGAAGAGGAAGAGAAGAAGAA
AGAAGAGGAAGAAAAGAAACAAAAAGAAGAACAAGAAAGACTTGC
