>Addgene plasmid #59120 | pCDNA-FRT-FAK20 | addgene partial sequence | sequence record 94435 | FERM-R 5'-ACTGAATCTAGCAAACTCTTCGG-3'
[164 nt withheld, positions 1-164]
GTTTAAAGTTGGTTTGTCCTCAGTGAACTGGTTTAGAAATCCTTTGGGCAGGTACCGAATTCTCAGTTCA
TATTTCCATTCTTCTGGAGGATGTGCTAGTTCAAATTTCTCTCTCACATTGGATACCCCCATGTCCAGGT
GCAGCCAGTGAACCTCCTCAGACTGCAGATGACTGAGTCGCAACCCATAGCAGGCCACATTTTTCACTTT
GTGACAGTCCACAATCTTCTGTATTATGCCTCGAACATCAGTAGCATCTCCATGCCGGATAATGCTGGCC
CACGTCGTTGGCTCGCTGCTGTTTTCAAAGTAGTGAAAAACCTTTAGGACTCGCTCCATGGCCCCCGGGG
AACGCTCCATCCCAGTACCGAGGTGCGTCTTTGCACTTGAACTTGGTGTATGATTCAAGTTTGGATCAAG
GTAAGCTGCTGCCATTCCGCTTCCTCCGCTTCCTCCGCTTCCTCCGCTTCCTCCGCTTCCTCTAGACTTG
TACAGCTCGTCCATGCCGAGAGTGATCCCGGCGGCGGTCACGAACTCCAGCAGGACCATGTGATCGCGCT
TCTCGTTGGGGTCTTTGCTCAGTTTGGACTGGTAGCTCAGGTAGTGGTTGTCGGGCAGCAGCACGGGGCC
GTCGCCGATGGGGGTGTTCTGCTGGTAGTGGTCGGCGAGCTGCACGCTGCCGTCCTCGATGTTGTGGCGG
ATC
