>Addgene plasmid #59120 | pCDNA-FRT-FAK20 | addgene partial sequence | sequence record 94438 | synFAK-F 5'-CCTGATGCATGGGGTAAAGC-3'
TGATGTTATTGGTCGGATTGAGAACGGTGAGCGGCTCCCCATGCCTCCGAACTGCCCTCCCACCCTCTAC
AGCCTTATGACCAAGTGCTGGGCATACGACCCTAGTAGACGACCCAGGTTTACTGAACTTAAAGCACAAC
TCAGTACAATACTGGAGGAGGAGAAGCTGCAGCAAGAGGAACGAATGAGAATGGAATCCAGGCGACAAGT
CACAGTATCCTGGGACTCAGGAGGATCAGATGAAGCTCCTCCCAAGCCCAGCAGGCCTGGTTACCCCAGC
CCAAGGTCCAGTGAAGGGTTTTATCCGAGTCCTCAGCATATGGTACAGCCAAATCACTACCAGGTATCTG
GCTACTCTGGTTCTCATGGGATACCAGCCATGGCAGGCAGCATTTATCCTGGGCAGGCGTCTCTCTTGGA
TCAAACAGATTCCTGGAACCATCGACCTCAGGAAGTATCAGCATGGCAGCCAAACATGGAGGATTCGGGC
ACTTTGGATGTACGAGGAATGGGGCAGGTTCTGCCCACACATCTCATGGAGGAGAGGTTAATAAGACAAC
AGCAAGAGATGGAAGAAGATCAACGCTGGCTTGAGAAAGAGGAACGATTCCTGGTAATGAAACCTGATGT
GCGGCTCTCCAGAGGCAGCATTGAACGGGAGGACGGAGGTCTCCAGGGCCCAGCTGGTAACCAGCACATA
TATCAGCCTGTGGGTAAACCAGATCATGCCGCTCCACCAAAGAAGCCCCCTCGCCCTGGAGCCCCCCACT
TGGGCAGCCTCGCGAGCCTGAACAGCCCCGTGGACAGCTACAACGAAGGCGTGAAGATCAAGCCACA
