>Addgene plasmid #59120 | pCDNA-FRT-FAK20 | addgene partial sequence | sequence record 94441 | synFAK-R 5'-ACCGTTCTCAATCCGACCAA-3'
CTTTACCCCATGCATCAGGATCTCCCACATACACACACCAAACATCCACACATCGCTTGCTGAGGTAAAC
CGTCGGAAGTTGATTGACTCTGGAGCCATCCATTTGATAGGTAACTTTCCTTTGGACGCCTTATAGTAAG
TACTGTCTTCCATGTATCGGGATAAGCCAAAGTCACCCAATTTCACACAGTCAGTGGCAGATACCAGCAC
GTTCCTAGCAGCAATATCTCTATGTACAAATCTTTTGCTCTCTAGGTAAGCAAGTGCTGTGCTAAGCTGG
TAAGCGTAGAGGATGAGGGAGGCCAGGTCCAAGCTGAATTTTCTTACTTGCAGAAACGATCTCAACTCTC
CAAGTGTACAGAGCTCCATGATTATCCACACTGGGTTTTCTGTAATAACTCCAATGAGCTTCACAATGTG
AGGATGATCAAACTGACGCATTGTTAAGGCTTCTTGTAGGAACTTTTCTCTAACGCTGTCTGAGGTGCAG
TTTTTACATGTTTTGATTGCTACAGCCATAGCTGGATTTTCCGGACTCATGTAAATTCCTTGGTGCACAT
CTCCAAACTGTCCTTCACCAATGCAGCGCCCCAGTTCAATTCTCTCCCTTTGAATTTCATAATCTCTGGT
TGATGGTCCGCTTCCTCCGCTTCCTCCGCTTCCTCCGCTTCCCTTAATTAACTTGTACAGCTCGTCCATG
CCGAGAGTGATCCCGGCGGCGGTCACGAACTCCAGCAGGACCATGTGATCGCGCTTCTCGTTGGGGTCTT
TGCTCAGCTTGGACTGGGTGCTCAGGTAGTGGTTGTCGGGCAGCAGCACGGGGCCGTCGCCGAT
