>Addgene plasmid #59120 | pCDNA-FRT-FAK20 | addgene partial sequence | sequence record 94444 | ER/K-F 5'-AAGGAGTAAGGTCGCACACA-3'
TAGATGAAGAAGATACTTATACAATGGGAAGCGGAGGAAGCGGAGAATTCGGAAGCGGAGGAAGCGGAGA
AAACCTGTATTTTCAGGGCGGAAGCGGAGAAGAGGAAGAGAAGAAGAAAGAAGAGGAAGAAAAGAAACAA
AAAGAAGAACAAGAAAGACTTGCAAAAGAAGAGGCAGAGAGAAAACAAAAAGAAGAACAAGAAAGACTTG
AAAGAGAAAGAAAAGAGAGAGAAGAACAAGAAAAGAAAGCCAAAGAAGAGGCAGAGAGAATTGCAAAGTT
AGAGGCTGAAAAGAAGGCAGAAGAAGAAAGAAAAGCCAAAGAAGAAGAAGAGAGAAAAGCCAAAGAAGAA
GAGGAAAGAAAGAAGAAAGAGGAGCAAGAAAGACTTGCAAAAGAAAAGGAAGAAGCAGAAAGAAAAGCTG
CAGAGGAAAAGAAAGCTAAAGAAGAACAAGAAAGAAAAGAAAAGGAAGAAGCAGAAAGAAAACAAAGAGG
CTCTGGCGGCTCTGGCGGCGCGCCCGTGAGCAAGGGCGAGGAGCTGTTCACCGGGGTGGTGCCCATCCTG
GTCGAGCTGGACGGCGACGTAAACGGCCACAAGTTCAGCGTGTCCGGCGAGGGCGAGGGCGATGCCACCT
ACGGCAAGCTGACCCTGAAGTTCATCTGCACCACCGGCAAGCTGCCCGTGCCCTGGCCCACCCTCGTGAC
CACCCTGACCTGGGGCGTGCAGTGCTTCGCCCGCTACCCCGACCACATGAAGCAGCACGACTTCTTCAAG
TCCGCCATG
